Addgene plasmid #33303: pT7-L1-M2T1L
Depositing lab: Terence Dermody. Depositing organization: Vanderbilt University. Publication: An improved reverse genetics system for mammalian orthoreoviruses. Kobayashi T, Ooms LS, Ikizler M, Chappell JD, Dermody TS. Virology. 2010 Mar 15;398(2):194-200. Epub 2009 Dec 29. 10.1016/j.virol.2009.11.037 PubMed 20042210.
Backbone
  Vector backbone: p3E5EGFP
  Backbone manufacturer: made by Yoshihiro Kawaoka
  Vector type: Mammalian Expression
Growth in bacteria
  Bacterial resistance: Ampicillin, 100 μg/mL
  Growth temperature: 37°C
  Growth strain: Stbl3
  Copy number: High Copy
Gene/Insert 1
  Gene/Insert name: L1
  Species: Orthoreovirus T1L
  Entrez Gene: L1 (a.k.a. MoV1sL1gp1)
  Promoter: T7
  Cloning method: Restriction Enzyme; 5′ cloning site none (unknown if destroyed); 3′ cloning site none (unknown if destroyed)
  Sequencing primers: 5′ ovL1T1L-F; 3′ none
Gene/Insert 2
  Gene/Insert name: M2
  Species: Orthoreovirus T1L
  Entrez Gene: M2 (a.k.a. MoV1sM2gp1)
  Promoter: T7
  Cloning method: Restriction Enzyme; 5′ cloning site none (unknown if destroyed); 3′ cloning site none (unknown if destroyed)
  Sequencing primers: 5′ none; 3′ none
Terms and licenses: Academic/Nonprofit Terms; Industry Terms: Not Available to Industry
How to cite: pT7-L1-M2T1L was a gift from Terence Dermody (Addgene plasmid # 33303 ; http://n2t.net/addgene:33303 ; RRID:Addgene_33303)
