[The description below was written by a language model from this plasmid's Addgene catalogue record and pLannotate feature annotations shown in this document.]
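Description:
pT7-L1-M2T1L is a 9.4 kb reverse-genetics plasmid carrying cDNA copies of two genome segments, L1 and M2, of mammalian orthoreovirus strain type 1 Lang (T1L). It is built on the p3E5EGFP backbone and catalogued as a mammalian expression vector. In bacteria it is maintained through a high-copy ColE1/pUC-type origin and selected with ampicillin via the AmpR (β-lactamase) cassette. The annotation also picks up short remnants of TcR, bom, rop and lacI, an SP6 promoter and pUC polylinker fragments. These appear to be non-functional backbone leftovers rather than working parts.

The payload consists of two tandem transcription units in the same orientation, each with the same architecture: a T7 RNA polymerase promoter, the viral segment cDNA, a hepatitis delta virus (HDV) ribozyme and a T7 terminator. The first unit carries L1, which encodes the λ3 RNA-dependent RNA polymerase. The second carries M2, which encodes the μ1 outer-capsid protein. The small "SET1" hits just upstream of each terminator are most likely T7 phage-derived sequence associated with the terminator region, not a real tag. In designs of this type, T7 polymerase supplied in the transfected cells starts transcription at or near the authentic 5′ end of the segment. Self-cleavage by the HDV ribozyme then trims the transcript to produce the native 3′ end, giving a genome-like plus-strand RNA.

Placing two segments on one plasmid fits the associated work on an improved orthoreovirus reverse-genetics system. The plasmid would be co-transfected with companions encoding the remaining segments to recover recombinant or reassortant T1L virus entirely from cloned cDNA.
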