Features (pLannotate 1.2.2; 20 found; start..end, strand, type, name):
     13..30      +  promoter       T7 promoter (fragment): promoter for bacteriophage T7 RNA polymerase
     48..3848    +  CDS            L1: RDRP_REOVL - Experimental evidence at protein level: Swiss-Prot protein existence level 1. RNA-directed RNA polymerase that is involved in transcription and genome replication. Following infection, it catalyzes the synthesis of fully conservative plus strands. After core assembly, which consists in recruitment of one capped plus-strand for each genomic segments and polymerase complexes, the polymerase switches mode and catalyzes the synthesis of complementary minus-strands. From Reovirus type 1 (strain Lang) (T1L) (Mammalian orthoreovirus 1).
   3881..3972    +  ncRNA          HDV ribozyme: Accession: RF00094 - Hepatitis delta virus ribozyme
   3987..4036    +  CDS            SET1 (fragment): solubility-enhancement tag derived from T7 phage gene 10B
   4044..4091    +  terminator     T7 terminator: transcription terminator for bacteriophage T7 RNA polymerase
   4120..4148    +  misc_feature   MCS (fragment): pUC18/19 multiple cloning site
   4149..4166    +  promoter       T7 promoter (fragment): promoter for bacteriophage T7 RNA polymerase
   4195..6318    +  CDS            M2: MU1_REOVL - Experimental evidence at protein level: Swiss-Prot protein existence level 1. The viral outer shell polypeptides, of which mu-1 is one, impose structural constraints that prevent elongation of nascent transcripts by the RNA-dependent RNA polymerase lambda-3. From Reovirus type 1 (strain Lang) (T1L) (Mammalian orthoreovirus 1).
   6365..6456    +  ncRNA          HDV ribozyme: Accession: RF00094 - Hepatitis delta virus ribozyme
   6471..6520    +  CDS            SET1 (fragment): solubility-enhancement tag derived from T7 phage gene 10B
   6528..6575    +  terminator     T7 terminator: transcription terminator for bacteriophage T7 RNA polymerase
   6604..6638    +  misc_feature   MCS (fragment): pUC18/19 multiple cloning site
   6643..6661    -  promoter       SP6 promoter: promoter for bacteriophage SP6 RNA polymerase
   6890..7165    +  CDS            TcR (fragment): tetracycline efflux protein; tet; confers resistance to tetracycline
   7165..7215    -  misc_feature   bom (fragment): basis of mobility region from pBR322
   7317..7352    -  CDS            rop (fragment): Rop protein, which maintains plasmids at low copy number; rop
   7447..7551    +  promoter       AmpR promoter: bla
   7552..8412    +  CDS            AmpR: β-lactamase; bla; confers resistance to ampicillin, carbenicillin, and related antibiotics
   8583..9171    +  rep_origin     ori: high-copy-number ColE1/pMB1/pBR322/pUC origin of replication
   9354..9407    +  CDS            lacI (fragment): lac repressor; lacI; The lac repressor binds to the lac operator to inhibit transcription in E. coli. This inhibition can be relieved by adding lactose or isopropyl-β-D-thiogalactopyranoside (IPTG).
>Addgene plasmid #33303 | pT7-L1-M2T1L | depositor full sequence | sequence record 39531 | pT7-L1-M2T1L sequence 9413 bps
ATCGATCCCGGGTAATACGACTCACTATAGCTACACGTTCCACGACAATGTCATCCATGATACTGACTCA
GTTTAGACCGTTCATTGAAAGCATTTCAGGTATCACTGACCAATCGAATGACGTGTTTGAAGATGCAGCA
AAAGCATTCTCTATGTTTACTCGCAGCGACGTCTACAAGGCGCTGGATGAAATACCTTTCTCTGATGATG
CGATGCTTCCCATCCCTCCAACTATATATACTAAACCATCTCACGATTCATATTATTACATTGATGCTCT
AAACCGTGTGCGTCGCAAAACATATCAGGGCCCTGATGACGTGTACGTACCTAATTGTTCTATTGTTGAA
TTGCTGGAGCCACATGAGACTCTGACATCTTATGGGCGTTTGTCTGAGGCCATCGAGAATCGTGCCAAGG
ATGGAGACAGCCAAGCCAGAATCGCAACGACGTATGGTAGAATCGCTGAATCTCAAGCTCGACAGATTAA
GGCTCCATTGGAGAAGTTTGTGTTGGCACTACTAGTGTCCGAAGCGGGGGGGTCTTTATATGATCCAGTT
CTGCAGAAGTATGATGAGATTCCAGATCTATCGCATAATTGCCCTTTATGGTGTTTTAGAGAAATCTGTC
GTCATATATCTGGTCCATTACCAGACCGAGCACCTTATCTTTACTTATCTGCAGGGGTTTTCTGGTTAAT
GTCACCACGAATGACGTCTGCAATCCCTCCGTTACTATCCGATCTTGTTAATTTAGCTATTTTACAACAG
ACTGCGGGTTTGGATCCATCATTAGTGAAATTGGGAGTGCAGATATGCCTTCATGCGGCAGCTAGCTCAA
GTTATGCATGGTTTATCTTAAAGACTAAGTCTATTTTTCCTCAAAACACGTTACATAGTATGTATGAATC
TCTAGAAGGGGGGTATTGTCCTAACCTTGAATGGTTAGAGCCTAGATCGGACTATAAATTCATGTACATG
GGAGTCATGCCATTGTCCACTAAGTATGCTAGGTCGGCGCCGTCAAATGATAAGAAAGCGCGGGAACTTG
GCGAGAAATATGGACTGAGCTCAGTCGTCAGTGAGCTTCGTAAACGGACAAAGACTTATGTTAAACATGA
CTTTGCTTCGGTAAGGTACATTCGTGACGCTATGGCATGTACTAGCGGTATTTTCTTGGTAAGAACACCC
ACCGAAACGGTATTGCAAGAATATACTCAGAGTCCGGAGATTAAGGTTCCCATCCCCCAAAAAGATTGGA
CAGGCCCAGTAGGTGAGATCAGAATTCTAAAAGACACAACAAGCTCCATCGCGCGCTACTTATATAGAAC
ATGGTACTTAGCAGCGGCAAGAATGGCGGCTCAACCACGTACGTGGGATCCATTGTTTCAGGCGATTATG
AGATCTCAATACGTGACAGCTAGGGGTGGATCTGGCGCAGCACTCCGCGAGTCTCTGTACGCAATTAATG
TGTCGTTACCTGATTTTAAGGGCTTACCAGTGAAGGCAGCAACTAAGATATTTCAGGCGGCACAATTAGC
GAACTTGCCGTTCTCCCACACATCAGTGGCTATACTAGCTGACACTTCGATGGGATTGCGAAACCAGGTG
CAGAGGCGGCCACGATCCATTATGCCCTTAAATGTGCCCCAACAGCAGGTTTCGGCGCCTCATACATTGA
CCGCGGATTACATCAATTACCACATGAACCTATCAACCACGTCTGGTAGCGCGGTCATTGAGAAAGTGAT
TCCCTTAGGTGTATACGCTTCGAGCCCTCCTAACCAATCGATTAACATTGACATATCTGCATGTGACGCA
AGTATTACTTGGGATTTCTTTCTATCCGTGATTATGGCGGCTATACACGAAGGTGTCGCTAGTAGCTCCA
TTGGAAAACCGTTTATGGGGGTTCCTGCATCCATTGTAAATGATGAGTCTGTCGTTGGAGTGAGAGCTGC
TAGGCCGATATCGGGAATGCAGAACATGATTCAGCATCTATCAAAACTGTATAAACGTGGATTTTCATAC
AGAGTGAACGACTCTTTTTCTCCAGGTAACGACTTTACCCATATGACTACCACTTTCCCGTCAGGTTCAA
CAGCCACCTCTACTGAGCATACTGCTAATAATAGTACGATGATGGAAACTTTCCTGACAGTATGGGGACC
CGAACATACTGACGACCCCGACGTCTTACGTCTAATGAAGTCTTTAACTATTCAAAGGAATTACGTGTGT
CAAGGTGATGATGGATTGATGATTATCGATGGGAATACTGCTGGTAAGGTGAACAGTGAAACTATTCAGA
AGATGCTGGAGTTAATCTCAAAATATGGTGAGGAATTTGGATGGAAATATGACATAGCGTACGATGGGAC
TGCCGAATACCTAAAGCTGTATTTCATATTTGGCTGTCGAATTCCAAATCTTAGTCGTCATCCAATCGTG
GGGAAAGAACGGGCGAATTCTTCAGCAGAGGAGCCATGGCCAGCAATTCTAGACCAGATTATGGGTATCT
TCTTTAATGGCGTTCATGACGGGTTACAGTGGCAGCGGTGGATACGTTATTCATGGGCTCTATGCTGTGC
TTTCTCACGTCAAAGAACAATGATTGGTGAGAGCGTAGGTTACCTTCAATATCCTATGTGGTCTTTTGTC
TACTGGGGATTACCACTGGTTAAAGTGTTCGGGTCAGACCCATGGATATTTTCTTGGTACATGCCTACTG
GGGACCTGGGAATGTATAGTTGGATTAGCCTGATACGCCCTCTAATGACAAGATGGATGGTGGCTAATGG
TTACGCAACTGACAGATGCTCACCCGTATTCGGGAACGCAGATTATCGCAGGTGTTTCAATGAAATTAAA
CTATATCAAGGGTATTATATGGCACAATTGCCTAGGAATCCTACGAAATCTGGACGAGCGGCCCCTCGGG
AGGTAAGAGAACAATTCACTCAGGCATTATCCGATTATCTGATGCAAAATCCAGAGCTGAAGTCACGTGT
GCTACGTGGTCGTAGTGAGTGGGAGAAGTATGGAGCGGGGATAATTCACAATCCTCCATCATTATTCGAT
GTGCCCCATAAGTGGTATCTGGGTGCGCAAGAGGCGGCAACCGCTACGAGAGAAGAGCTGGCAGAAATGG
ATGAGACATTAATGCGCGCTCGAAGGCACAGTTATTCAAGCTTTTCAAAGTTGTTGGAGGCATACCTGCT
CGTGAAATGGCGAATGTGCGAGGCCCGCGAACCGTCGGTTGATTTGCGATTACCATTATGTGCGGGTATT
GACCCACTAAACTCAGATCCTTTTCTCAAGATGGTAAGCGTTGGGCCAATGCTCCAGAGTACGAGAAAGT
ACTTTGCTCAGACACTATTCATGGCAAAGACGGTGTCGGGTCTCGACGTTAACGCGATTGACAGCGCGTT
ATTACGACTGCGAACATTGGGTGCTGATAAGAAAGCATTAACAGCGCAGTTATTAATGGTGGGGCTTCAG
GAGTCAGAAGCTGACGCGTTGGCTGGGAAGATAATGCTACAAGATGTAAGTACTGTGCAATTAGCCAGAG
TGGTCAACTTAGCTGTGCCAGATACTTGGATGTCGTTGGACTTTGACTCTATGTTCAAACACCATGTTAA
GTTGCTTCCCAAAGATGGACGTCATCTAAATACTGATATTCCTCCTCGAATGGGATGGTTACGGGCCATT
TTACGATTCTTAGGTGCTGGAATGGTAATGACTGCGACTGGAGTTGCTGTCGACATATATCTGGAGGATA
TACACGGCGGTGGTCGAGCACTTGGACAGAGATTCATGACTTGGATGCGACAGGAAGGACGGTCAGCGTG
AGTCTACCATGGGTCGTGGTGCGTCAACTCATCGGGTCGGCATGGCATCTCCACCTCCTCGCGGTCCGAC
CTGGGCATCCGAAGGAGGACGTCGTCCACTCGGATGGCTAAGGGAGAGCTCAAAAAAAAGGATCCGGCTG
CTAACAAAGCCCGAAAGGAAGCTGAGTTGGCTGCTGCCACCGCTGAGCAATAACTAGCATAACCCCTTGG
GGCCTCTAAACGGGTCTTGAGGGGTTTTTTGCTGAAAGGAGGAACTATATCCGGATCGAGATCCTCTAGA
GTCGACCTGCAGGCATGCTAATACGACTCACTATAGCTAATCTGCTGACCGTCACTCTGCAAAGATGGGG
AACGCTTCCTCTATCGTTCAGACGATCAACGTTACTGGAGATGGCAATGTATTCAAACCCTCAGCTGAGA
CTTCATCCACCGCTGTACCGTCACTGAGTCTATCACCTGGAATGTTAAATCCTGGAGGAGTACCATGGAT
TGCGATTGGAGATGAAACATCCGTTACTTCACCGGGTGCATTGCGGCGAATGACTTCGAAGGATATCCCA
GAGACAGCAATAATCAATACGGATAATTCATCAGGCGCGGTGCCAAGTGAATCAGCATTAGTGCCCTATA
ATGATGAGCCATTGGTAGTGGTGACGGAGCACGCTATCGCAAACTTCACCAAAGCCGAGATGGCACTTGA
GTTCAATCGTGAGTTCCTCGATAAATTGCGCGTGCTGTCAGTGTCACCAAAATATTCCGACCTTCTGACG
TATGTTGATTGTTACGTTGGTGTGTCGGCCCGTCAGGCCCTAAATAATTTCCAGAAGCAGGTGCCTGTGA
TTACACCTACTAGACAAACAATGTATGTTGACTCCATACAGGCGGCCTTGAAAGCCTTAGAGAAATGGGA
AATTGATTTGAGAGTGGCTCAGACACTGTTGCCTACAAATGTCCCAATTGGGGAGGTCTCTTGTCCAATG
CAGTCAGTAGTGAAACTATTAGACGATCAGCTGCCGGACGATAGCCTTATACGGAGGTATCCTAAGGAGG
CCGCTGTTGCTTTGGCTAAAAGGAATGGAGGGATACAGTGGATGGACGTATCAGAAGGAACTGTGATGAA
TGAGGCCGTGAATGCTGTCGCAGCAAGTGCCCTGGCACCTTCCGCATCAGCCCCACCCTTAGAAGAGAAA
TCGAAATTGACTGAGCAAGCGATGGATCTTGTAACTGCAGCTGAACCTGAGATAATCGCATCTCTCGTAC
CAGTTCCAGCGCCCGTGTTTGCCATTCCACCTAAGCCAGCCGACTATAATGTGCGTACTTTGAAGATCGA
TGAGGCCACATGGTTACGAATGATCCCAAAAACTATGGGTACGCCTTTTCAAATCCAAGTGACTGACAAC
ACAGGAACTAACTGGCACCTTAACTTGAGAGGAGGGACACGCGTAGTGAACTTGGATCAGATTGCTCCGA
TGAGATTCGTTCTGGATCTGGGGGGAAAAAGCTATAAGGAGACAAGTTGGGATCCAAATGGTAAGAAGGT
TGGGTTTATCGTATTTCAATCTAAGATTCCTTTTGAGCTTTGGACCGCCGCCTCACAGATTGGCCAAGCT
ACAGTGGTTAACTATGTTCAGCTATATGCTGAAGACAGCTCATTTACCGCCCAGTCCATCATCGCCACTA
CATCGTTGGCTTATAATTATGAACCTGAGCAATTGAATAAGACTGACCCTGAGATGAACTATTACCTTTT
AGCGACTTTCATAGACTCAGCTGCTATAACACCGACAAACATGACACAGCCTGATGTTTGGGATGCTCTG
TTGACGATGTCTCCACTGTCCGCTGGAGAGGTGACTGTGAAGGGTGCGGTAGTAAGCGAGGTGGTCCCAG
CGGAGTTGATAGGGAGCTATACTCCAGAGTCACTAAATGCCTCACTTCCGAATGACGCTGCTAGATGTAT
GATCGATAGAGCTTCGAAGATAGCCGAGGCTATAAAAATTGATGATGACGCCGGGCCAGACGAATACTCT
CCCAACTCTGTACCGATCCAAGGTCAGCTTGCTATTTCTCAACTTGAGACTGGGTATGGTGTACGGATAT
TCAATCCCAAAGGAATTCTCTCAAAAATCGCATCTAGAGCTATGCAGGCTTTTATTGGTGATCCAAGTAC
AATTATTACGCAGGCAGCACCGGTGCTGTCAGATAAGAATAATTGGATTGCATTGGCACAAGGAGTTAAG
ACTAGTTTGCGTACTAAAAGTTTATCGGCGGGGGTGAAGACGGCGGTGAGTAAGCTGAGCTCATCCGAGT
CTATTCAAAATTGGACTCAAGGATTCTTGGATAAGGTATCGACGCACTTTCCAGCGCCTAAGCCCGACTG
TCCGACCAACGGAGATGGCAGTGAACCGTCTGCTCGGCGAGTGAAGCGCGACTCATACGCAGGAGTGGTT
AAGCGTGGGTATACACGCTAAGCTGCTCGCCCTGGTGACGCGGGGTTAAGGGTGCAGGCACATCATCGGG
TCGGCATGGCATCTCCACCTCCTCGCGGTCCGACCTGGGCATCCGAAGGAGGACGTCGTCCACTCGGATG
GCTAAGGGAGAGCTCAAAAAAAAGGATCCGGCTGCTAACAAAGCCCGAAAGGAAGCTGAGTTGGCTGCTG
CCACCGCTGAGCAATAACTAGCATAACCCCTTGGGGCCTCTAAACGGGTCTTGAGGGGTTTTTTGCTGAA
AGGAGGAACTATATCCGGATCGAGATCCTCTAGAGTCGACCTGCAGGCATGCAAGCTTGTATTCTATAGT
GTCACCTAAATCGTATGTGTATGATACATAAGGTTATGTATTAATTGTAGCCGCGTTCTAACGACAATAT
GTACAAGCCTAATTGTGTAGCATCTGGCTTACTGAAGCAGACCCTATCATCTCTCTCGTAAACTGCCGTC
AGAGTCGGTTTGGTTGGACGAACCTTCTGAGTTTCTGGTAACGCCGTTCCGCACCCCGGAAATGGTCAGC
GAACCAATCAGCAGGGTCATCGCTAGCCAGATCCTCTACGCCGGACGCATCGTGGCCGGCATCACCGGCG
CCACAGGTGCGGTTGCTGGCGCCTATATCGCCGACATCACCGATGGGGAAGATCGGGCTCGCCACTTCGG
GCTCATGAGCGCTTGTTTCGGCGTGGGTATGGTGGCAGGCCCCGTGGCCGGGGGACTGTTGGGCGCCATC
TCCTTGCACCATTCCTTGCGGCGGCGGTGCTCAACGGCCTCAACCTACTACTGGGCTGCTTCCTAATGCA
GGAGTCGCATAAGGGAGAGCGTCGATATGGTGCACTCTCAGTACAATCTGCTCTGATGCCGCATAGTTAA
GCCAGCCCCGACACCCGCCAACACCCGCTGACGCGCCCTGACGGGCTTGTCTGCTCCCGGCATCCGCTTA
CAGACAAGCTGTGACCGTCTCCGGGAGCTGCATGTGTCAGAGGTTTTCACCGTCATCACCGAAACGCGCG
AGACGAAAGGGCCTCGTGATACGCCTATTTTTATAGGTTAATGTCATGATAATAATGGTTTCTTAGACGT
CAGGTGGCACTTTTCGGGGAAATGTGCGCGGAACCCCTATTTGTTTATTTTTCTAAATACATTCAAATAT
GTATCCGCTCATGAGACAATAACCCTGATAAATGCTTCAATAATATTGAAAAAGGAAGAGTATGAGTATT
CAACATTTCCGTGTCGCCCTTATTCCCTTTTTTGCGGCATTTTGCCTTCCTGTTTTTGCTCACCCAGAAA
CGCTGGTGAAAGTAAAAGATGCTGAAGATCAGTTGGGTGCACGAGTGGGTTACATCGAACTGGATCTCAA
CAGCGGTAAGATCCTTGAGAGTTTTCGCCCCGAAGAACGTTTTCCAATGATGAGCACTTTTAAAGTTCTG
CTATGTGGCGCGGTATTATCCCGTATTGACGCCGGGCAAGAGCAACTCGGTCGCCGCATACACTATTCTC
AGAATGACTTGGTTGAGTACTCACCAGTCACAGAAAAGCATCTTACGGATGGCATGACAGTAAGAGAATT
ATGCAGTGCTGCCATAACCATGAGTGATAACACTGCGGCCAACTTACTTCTGACAACGATCGGAGGACCG
AAGGAGCTAACCGCTTTTTTGCACAACATGGGGGATCATGTAACTCGCCTTGATCGTTGGGAACCGGAGC
TGAATGAAGCCATACCAAACGACGAGCGTGACACCACGATGCCTGTAGCAATGGCAACAACGTTGCGCAA
ACTATTAACTGGCGAACTACTTACTCTAGCTTCCCGGCAACAATTAATAGACTGGATGGAGGCGGATAAA
GTTGCAGGACCACTTCTGCGCTCGGCCCTTCCGGCTGGCTGGTTTATTGCTGATAAATCTGGAGCCGGTG
AGCGTGGGTCTCGCGGTATCATTGCAGCACTGGGGCCAGATGGTAAGCCCTCCCGTATCGTAGTTATCTA
CACGACGGGGAGTCAGGCAACTATGGATGAACGAAATAGACAGATCGCTGAGATAGGTGCCTCACTGATT
AAGCATTGGTAACTGTCAGACCAAGTTTACTCATATATACTTTAGATTGATTTAAAACTTCATTTTTAAT
TTAAAAGGATCTAGGTGAAGATCCTTTTTGATAATCTCATGACCAAAATCCCTTAACGTGAGTTTTCGTT
CCACTGAGCGTCAGACCCCGTAGAAAAGATCAAAGGATCTTCTTGAGATCCTTTTTTTCTGCGCGTAATC
TGCTGCTTGCAAACAAAAAAACCACCGCTACCAGCGGTGGTTTGTTTGCCGGATCAAGAGCTACCAACTC
TTTTTCCGAAGGTAACTGGCTTCAGCAGAGCGCAGATACCAAATACTGTCCTTCTAGTGTAGCCGTAGTT
AGGCCACCACTTCAAGAACTCTGTAGCACCGCCTACATACCTCGCTCTGCTAATCCTGTTACCAGTGGCT
GCTGCCAGTGGCGATAAGTCGTGTCTTACCGGGTTGGACTCAAGACGATAGTTACCGGATAAGGCGCAGC
GGTCGGGCTGAACGGGGGGTTCGTGCACACAGCCCAGCTTGGAGCGAACGACCTACACCGAACTGAGATA
CCTACAGCGTGAGCTATGAGAAAGCGCCACGCTTCCCGAAGGGAGAAAGGCGGACAGGTATCCGGTAAGC
GGCAGGGTCGGAACAGGAGAGCGCACGAGGGAGCTTCCAGGGGGAAACGCCTGGTATCTTTATAGTCCTG
TCGGGTTTCGCCACCTCTGACTTGAGCGTCGATTTTTGTGATGCTCGTCAGGGGGGCGGAGCCTATGGAA
AAACGCCAGCAACGCGGCCTTTTTACGGTTCCTGGCCTTTTGCTGGCCTTTTGCTCACATGTTCTTTCCT
GCGTTATCCCCTGATTCTGTGGATAACCGTATTACCGCCTTTGAGTGAGCTGATACCGCTCGCCGCAGCC
GAACGACCGAGCGCAGCGAGTCAGTGAGCGAGGAAGCGGAAGAGCGCCCAATACGCAAACCGCCTCTCCC
CGCGCGTTGGCCGATTCATTAATGCAGGGGGAT
