>Addgene plasmid #33303 | pT7-L1-M2T1L | addgene partial sequence | sequence record 41363 | pBR322ori-F 5'-GGGAAACGCCTGGTATCTTT-3'
TTGAGCGTCGATTTTTGTGATGCTCGTCAGGGGGGCGGAGCCTATGGAAAAACGCCAGCAACGCGGCCTT
TTTACGGTTCCTGGCCTTTTGCTGGCCTTTTGCTCACATGTTCTTTCCTGCGTTATCCCCTGATTCTGTG
GATAACCGTATTACCGCCTTTGAGTGAGCTGATACCGCTCGCCGCAGCCGAACGACCGAGCGCAGCGAGT
CAGTGAGCGAGGAAGCGGAAGAGCGCCCAATACGCAAACCGCCTCTCCCCGCGCGTTGGCCGATTCATTA
ATGCAGGGGGATATCGATCCCGGGTAATACGACTCACTATAGCTACACGTTCCACGACAATGTCATCCAT
GATACTGACTCAGTTTAGACCGTTCATTGAAAGCATTTCAGGTATCACTGACCAATCGAATGACGTGTTT
GAAGATGCAGCAAAAGCATTCTCTATGTTTACTCGCAGCGACGTCTACAAGGCGCTGGATGAAATACCTT
TCTCTGATGATGCGATGCTTCCCATCCCTCCAACTATATATACTAAACCATCTCACGATTCATATTATTA
CATTGATGCTCTAAACCGTGTGCGTCGCAAAACATATCAGGGCCCTGATGACGTGTACGTACCTAATTGT
TCTATTGTTGAATTGCTGGAGCCACATGAGACTCTGACATCTTATGGGCGTTTGTCTGAGGCCATCGAGA
ATCGTGCCAAGGATGGAGACAGCCAAGCCAGAATCGCAACGACGTATGGTAGAATCGCTGAATCTCAAGC
TCGACAGATTAAGGCTCCATTGG
