>Addgene plasmid #33303 | pT7-L1-M2T1L | addgene partial sequence | sequence record 41401 | SP6 5'-ATTTAGGTGACACTATAG-3'
TCGACTCTNGAGGANCTCGATCCGGATATAGTTCCTCCTTTCAGCAAAAAACCCCTCAAGACCCGTTTAG
AGGCCCCAAGGGGTTATGCTAGTTATTGCTCAGCGGTGGCAGCAGCCAACTCAGCTTCCTTTCGGGCTTT
GTTAGCAGCCGGATCCTTTTTTTTGAGCTCTCCCTTAGCCATCCGAGTGGACGACGTCCTCCTTCGGATG
CCCAGGTCGGACCGCGAGGAGGTGGAGATGCCATGCCGACCCGATGATGTGCCTGCACCCTTAACCCCGC
GTCACCAGGGCGAGCAGCTTAGCGTGTATACCCACGCTTAACCACTCCTGCGTATGAGTCGCGCTTCACT
CGCCGAGCAGACGGTTCACTGCCATCTCCGTTGGTCGGACAGTCGGGCTTAGGCGCTGGAAAGTGCGTCG
ATACCTTATCCAAGAATCCTTGAGTCCAATTTTGAATAGACTCGGATGAGCTCAGCTTACTCACCGCCGT
CTTCACCCCCGCCGATAAACTTTTAGTACGCAAACTAGTCTTAACTCCTTGTGCCAATGCAATCCAATTA
TTCTTATCTGACAGCACCGGTGCTGCCTGCGTAATAATTGTACTTGGATCACCAATAAAAGCCTGCATAG
CTCTAGATGCGATTTTTGAGAGAATTCCTTTGGGATTGAATATCCGTACACCATACCCAGTCTCAAGTTG
AGAAATAGCAAGCTGACCTTGGATCGGTACAGAGTTGGGAGAGTATTCGTCTGGCCCGGCGTCATCATCA
ATTTTTATAGCCTC
